>Addgene plasmid #8704 | Stat1 beta Flag pRc/CMV | addgene partial sequence | sequence record 17164 | 8704 with T7
TCTGGAGCTTCCTTTGGCCTGCAGTAATACTTTCCAAAGGCATGGTCTTTGTCAATATTTGGATACAGAT
ACTTCAGGGGATTCTCAGGAATATTCTCAGCAGCCATGACTTTGTAATTGCGAATGATGTCAGGGAAAGT
AACAGCAGAAAGTTCTTTCTTCGAGTAGGGTTCAACCGCATGGAAGTCAGGTTCGCCTCCGTTCTGGGAC
CGCTCCACCCATGTGAATGTGATGGCCCCTTCCCGGGAGCTCTCACTGAACCGCAACAGGAAGGTCCCCG
GCTGCTGGTCCTTCAACAGGGCACGCTCTCGCTCCTTGCTGATGAAGCCCATGATGCACCCATCATTCCA
GAGAGGGAGCACGTGTTTTTTAATGAGTTCTAGGATGCTTTCAATCCAAAGCCAGAAGGGAAAATTTTTA
TCATTTATATTTTCCTTACAAAACCTCGTCC
