[The description below was written by a language model from this plasmid's Addgene catalogue record.]
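Description:
Stat1 beta Flag pRc/CMV is a mammalian expression plasmid built on the commercial pRc/CMV backbone (about 5.5 kb without insert). It is propagated in E. coli as a high-copy plasmid under ampicillin selection, and it carries a neomycin resistance marker so that transfected mammalian cells can be selected with G418, allowing stable lines to be derived as well as transient expression. No feature table accompanies the record, so the promoter is not listed explicitly. As the backbone name indicates, pRc/CMV vectors drive the insert from the cytomegalovirus immediate-early promoter. The listing of T7 and SP6 as the 5′ and 3′ sequencing primers implies that these phage promoter sites flank the cloning region.

The payload is a roughly 2.2 kb human STAT1 beta cDNA cloned between NotI and ApaI sites, both of which remain intact, with a Flag epitope fused to the C terminus of the protein. STAT1 beta is the shorter of the two products of the STAT1 gene, which the associated publication identified as the 84 kDa and 91 kDa components of the interferon-alpha-activated transcription factor ISGF-3. From general knowledge, the beta isoform lacks the C-terminal transactivation segment present in the full-length alpha form. The Flag tag permits detection or immunoprecipitation of the exogenous protein with anti-Flag antibodies, distinguishing it from endogenous STAT1. The record does not state a specific intended use, but the construct is suited to expressing tagged STAT1 beta in mammalian cells to study interferon and JAK-STAT signalling, for example in comparison with the alpha isoform.
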