Addgene plasmid #8704: Stat1 beta Flag pRc/CMV
Depositing lab: Jim Darnell. Depositing organization: Rockefeller University. Publication: Proteins of transcription factor ISGF-3: one gene encodes the 91-and 84-kDa ISGF-3 proteins that are activated by interferon alpha. Schindler C, Fu XY, Improta T, Aebersold R, Darnell JE Jr. Proc Natl Acad Sci U S A 1992 Aug 15;89(16):7836-9. 10.1073/pnas.89.16.7836 PubMed 1502203.
Backbone
  Vector backbone: pRc/CMV
  Backbone manufacturer: Invitrogen
  Backbone size w/o insert (bp): 5500
  Vector type: Mammalian Expression
  Selectable markers: Neomycin (select with G418)
Growth in bacteria
  Bacterial resistance: Ampicillin, 100 μg/mL
  Growth temperature: 37°C
  Growth strain: DH5alpha
  Copy number: High Copy
Gene/Insert
  Gene/Insert name: STAT1 beta (alt name: STAT1b)
  Species: H. sapiens (human)
  Insert size (bp): 2200
  GenBank ID: M97936
  Entrez Gene: STAT1 (a.k.a. CANDF7, IMD31A, IMD31B, IMD31C, ISGF-3, STAT91)
  Tag / fusion protein: Flag Tag (C terminal on insert)
  Cloning method: Restriction Enzyme; 5′ cloning site NotI (not destroyed); 3′ cloning site ApaI (not destroyed)
  Sequencing primers: 5′ T7; 3′ SP6
Terms and licenses: Academic/Nonprofit Terms; Industry Terms: Not Available to Industry
Depositor comments: Diagnostic Restriction Digest with HindIII (6.1kb and 1.7kb).
How to cite: Stat1 beta Flag pRc/CMV was a gift from Jim Darnell (Addgene plasmid # 8704 ; http://n2t.net/addgene:8704 ; RRID:Addgene_8704)
